>Addgene plasmid #159857 | pCFJ2437 - [1-2] ENTR - Fluor - ce-tagRFP-T(PATCs(900bp), NLS, no_atg, no stop) | depositor full sequence | sequence record 309273 | pCFJ2437 - [1-2] ENTR - Fluor - ce-tagRFP-T(PATCs(900bp), NLS, no_atg, no stop) sequence 6234 bps
AACATGTGAGCAAAAGGCCAGCAAAAGGCCAGGAACCGTAAAAAGGCCGCGTTGCTGGCGTTTTTCCATA
GGCTCCGCCCCCCTGACGAGCATCACAAAAATCGACGCTCAAGTCAGAGGTGGCGAAACCCGACAGGACT
ATAAAGATACCAGGCGTTTCCCCCTGGAAGCTCCCTCGTGCGCTCTCCTGTTCCGACCCTGCCGCTTACC
GGATACCTGTCCGCCTTTCTCCCTTCGGGAAGCGTGGCGCTTTCTCATAGCTCACGCTGTAGGTATCTCA
GTTCGGTGTAGGTCGTTCGCTCCAAGCTGGGCTGTGTGCACGAACCCCCCGTTCAGCCCGACCGCTGCGC
CTTATCCGGTAACTATCGTCTTGAGTCCAACCCGGTAAGACACGACTTATCGCCACTGGCAGCAGCCACT
GGTAACAGGATTAGCAGAGCGAGGTATGTAGGCGGTGCTACAGAGTTCTTGAAGTGGTGGCCTAACTACG
GCTACACTAGAAGAACAGTATTTGGTATCTGCGCTCTGCTGAAGCCAGTTACCTTCGGAAAAAGAGTTGG
TAGCTCTTGATCCGGCAAACAAACCACCGCTGGTAGCGGTGGTTTTTTTGTTTGCAAGCAGCAGATTACG
CGCAGAAAAAAAGGATCTCAAGAAGATCCTTTGATCTTTTCTACGGGGTCTGACGCTCAGTGGAACGACG
CGTAACTCACGTTAAGGGATTTTGGTCATGAGCTTGCGCCGTCCCGTCAAGTCAGCGTAATGCTCTGCCA
GTGTTACAACCAATTAACCAATTCTGATTAGAAAAACTCATCGAGCATCAAATGAAACTGCAATTTATTC
ATATCAGGATTATCAATACCATATTTTTGAAAAAGCCGTTTCTGTAATGAAGGAGAAAACTCACCGAGGC
AGTTCCATAGGATGGCAAGATCCTGGTATCGGTCTGCGATTCCGACTCGTCCAACATCAATACAACCTAT
TAATTTCCCCTCGTCAAAAATAAGGTTATCAAGTGAGAAATCACCATGAGTGACGACTGAATCCGGTGAG
AATGGCAAAAGTTTATGCATTTCTTTCCAGACTTGTTCAACAGGCCAGCCATTACGCTCGTCATCAAAAT
CACTCGCATCAACCAAACCGTTATTCATTCGTGATTGCGCCTGAGCGAGGCGAAATACGCGATCGCTGTT
AAAAGGACAATTACAAACAGGAATCGAATGCAACCGGCGCAGGAACACTGCCAGCGCATCAACAATATTT
TCACCTGAATCAGGATATTCTTCTAATACCTGGAATGCTGTTTTTCCGGGGATCGCAGTGGTGAGTAACC
ATGCATCATCAGGAGTACGGATAAAATGCTTGATGGTCGGAAGAGGCATAAATTCCGTCAGCCAGTTTAG
TCTGACCATCTCATCTGTAACATCATTGGCAACGCTACCTTTGCCATGTTTCAGAAACAACTCTGGCGCA
TCGGGCTTCCCATACAAGCGATAGATTGTCGCACCTGATTGCCCGACATTATCGCGAGCCCATTTATACC
CATATAAATCAGCATCCATGTTGGAATTTAATCGCGGCCTCGACGTTTCCCGTTGAATATGGCTCATAAC
ACCCCTTGTATTACTGTTTATGTAAGCAGACAGTTTTATTGTTCATGATGATATTATTTTATCTTGTGCA
ATGTAACATCAGAGATTTTGAGACACGGGCCAGAGCTGCCAGGAAACAGCTATGACCATGTAATACGACT
CACTATAGGGGATATCAGCTGGATGGCAAATAATGATTTTATTTTGACTGATAGTGACCTGTTCGTTGCA
ACAAATTGATAAGCAATGCTTTCTTATAATGCCAACTTTGTACAAGAAAGCTGGGTTGCCGGCACCAGTG
CCTCCACTACCGCCCGTTCCTCCTGTGCCACCCTTGTAGAGCTCGTCCATTCCGTTGAGCTTGTGTCCGA
GCTTGGATGGGAGGTCGCAGTAACGGGCGACGGCGACCTCGTGTTGCTCGACGTACGTCTCCTTGTCGGC
CTCCTTGATACGCTCCAGACGGTGGTCGACGTAGTAGACTCCTGGCATCTTGAGGTTCTGAAAATTACTT
TGGGGATTTTTAGTCGGAAAAATGGATTTTTTGGGGAAAAATCGGGATTTTCTAGTGAAAAATCACGAAA
AACTGGAATTTTGTGTTAAAATCAGTGATTTTTACTCTAAAAATCACTGAAAAACTGATTTTTTGGTTGA
AAATCCAATTTTTTTCGATTAAAAATCAAATTTTTGGCTCAAAAATCGGAATTTTCAGTCTAAACTCATT
TTTAAACGGGGTTTTTTTGGAAAATTTCGAGTTTTTTGGCTGAAAATCCAGAATTTCAGGGATTTTTAGC
TGAAAATTGACTGAAAAACGATAATTTTCAGCGGAAAAATAAAATTTTTGGTCTAAAAACAACTTGATTT
TCTAGTGAAAATCCAGTTTTTTTTCAGTGAAAAAGTGGAAAAATCTATATTTTTTCAGGCAAAATTAGTG
ATTTTTGATCGAAAATTGATTTTTAGTCTAAAAAAAAGTGTTTTTTTGGCAAAAAGTTCAGGTTTTCACG
TAAAAAACTAAAAACCTCAAATTTTTGGCTTAAAAATCGGAGTTTTTGTCGAAAATGCTGTGTTTTTCTT
GTGAAATAGCACTAAAAACTGAATTTTTACCCCCGTAAATCCACAGTTTTTCGAGTAAAAATAGAAAATT
CAGGGATTTTTTGTGTGTGAAAAATTGAAATTTGGCCATTTTTCAGAATTTTTGGCCTTTTTAGGCGATT
TTCGGCCTTTATTAGGTAATTTTTGGCCTTTTTTCGGTGATTTTTATTAATTTTTAGCGGGAATTTCCTC
AAAATTTGAGATTTTCGGCGATTTTCAGATAATTTTTGGCCGTTTTTCGGTGATTTTTAGGTCATTTTTC
AGAATTTTCGGCCAATTTTGAGGATTCTTTGGCCATTTTTTGTGAATTCCATCAATTTTTCACTCAAAAA
CGAGCAAAAAAAAGAACTTACCTTGGCTGGCTTCTTGGAACGGTAGGTGGTCTTGAAGTTGCAGATGAGG
TGTCCTCCTCCGACGAGCTTGAGGGCCATGTCGGTACGTCCCTCCAGTCCTCCGTCGGCTGGGTAGAGCA
TCTCGGTGTTGGCCTCCCATCCGAGGGTCTTCTTTTGCATGACTGGTCCGTTGGATGGGAAGTTGACTCC
ACGGATCTGAAAATGTTAATCGATAAATTTGGAGCTTTTTTCGTCTTTTTCCGGTGAAAAGTGGGGAATT
TTGAGCTTTTTTTGAAGATTTTCAGCCTAAAATCGTCATTTTTCGGTGATTTTTGCACAATTTTCAGCAG
CAAAAATTAGGGAGAATTTAGACGTTTTGAAGCCAATTTTTGTAAAAAAAATCGCATTTTTCTGATTGAT
TTTTTTTTTGTCATTTTTGGAGAAAAAAAAGGGCAATCTGAGTATTTTTAGCCAAAAAATTTGAATTTTA
ATGTTTTTAAAGCAATTTTAGCCGAAAATAGGCAGATTTTCAGCTAAAAATTGAAAATTCAGTCTTTTTC
GACGATTTTAGCTCAATTTCCGGTGAAAATTGGGTAATTTTGAGCATTTTTCAAGTTTTTTTAAGCTCAA
AATTGCCAATTTCGGCAGTTTTTTTAGCGGTTTTTCGGCGATTTTTGCTCAATTTTTCAAAAAAATTTCA
ATTTTTCCACGAAAAACGCCAGAAAAGTCCGATTTTGGAGATTTTTGGCCAATTTTTCGGCTTTTGAACT
TTTTCAGACAAAAATCGGTGTTTTTCATATATTTTTCGTCAAATTTCCGCCAAAAATTGAAAATTTCCGA
ATTTTCTGCTGGAAAATCCAATTTTCCACCATTTTCAGTGTGAAAAAAGCTCAAAAAGTCTGTTTTTGAG
CAAAAAAGTCCATTTTTCACAATTTTCGGTTCAAAATCTACCAATTTTCGCCGAAAAACGTCGATTTTGG
CAGGAAATTGCGATTCTGAACAATTTTCTGGCTGAAATTTCAGCAAAAAAGGCATTTTTCGTCGATTTCT
GCAATATTTTCAGCTTTTTTCGGTGAATTTTCAGCAAAAAAACCAATTTTCAGCATTTTCAGTGCAAAAA
AAGCTGAAAAATTCAGTTTTTGAGCAAAAAAGTCCATTTTTTCGCCGAGAAATCGCGTACATAACTTACC
TTGACGTTGTAGATGAGGCATCCGTCTTGGAGGGAGGTGTCTTGGGTGGCGGTGAGGACTCCTCCGTCCT
CGTAGGTGGTGACACGCTCCCAGGTGAATCCCTCTGGGAAGGATTGCTTGAAGAAGTCTGGGATTCCTGA
AAATCTAATTTTTGGTAAAAAATCGATTTTTTTTTTCGTCTTTCGTCCCACTTTTGAGCTAAAAATCCCA
ATTTTTCAGTTGAAAATTGTATTTTTTAGCTAAAAATCTCACTTTTCAGCTAAAAACATCTCACTTTTCA
TCTTAAAATCCCACTTTTTTACTTAAAAATTCCAATTTTTCAGCTAAACATTTCAATTTTTCAACTAAAA
ATCTCACTTTTCAGCTAAAAATCCAATTTTTAAAGCTGAAAATCCAATTTTTAAAGCTAAAAATCCCAAT
TTTTCAGTTGAAAATTGTATTTTTTAGCTGAAAATCTCACTTTTCAGCTAAAAAATCTCACTTTTCATCT
TAAAATCCCACTTTTTAACTAAAAAATTTCAATTTTCAGCTAAAAATCCGATTTTTTAGCTAAAAATCCA
ATTTTTAAAGCTAAAAATCACGATCTTTAGTTGAAAATTGTATTTTTTAGCTAAAAATATTATTTTTTAA
CTAAAAATCTCACTTTTCTGTTAAAAAATCTCACTTTTTAACTAAAAAATTTCAATTTTCAGCTAAAAAT
CCGATTTTTCAGCTAAAAATCCAATTTTTAAAGCTAAAAATCACGATTTTTAGTTGAAAATGGAATTTTT
TAGCTAAAAATTCAAATTTTTCCGCTTAAAATTTGATTTATCAGCTAAAAATACAATTTTTTCTGCTTAA
AATTCCAATCTTTCAGCTAAAAATCATACTTTTTAGCTAGAAATCTCGATTTTTCAACTAAAAATCCCAC
TCTTTAGCTAAAAATTTAACTTTTCAGCTAAAAATTGAAATTTTTAGTTGAAAATTTCAATTTTTCATCT
TAAAATCCAATTTTTCAGCTAAAAATCCCAATTCTCAGAAACAAGTAAATAAAACAGAAAACTTACCTTG
GGTGTGGTTGATGAAGGTACGCGATCCGTACATGAAGGAGGTGGCGAGGATGTCGAAGGCGAATGGGAGT
GGTCCTCCCTCGACGACCTTGATACGCATGGTTTGGGTTCCCTCGTATGGCTTTCCCTCTCCCTCGGAGG
TGCACTTGAAGTGGTGGTTGTTGACGGTTCCCTCCATGTAGAGCTTCATGTGCATGTTCTCCTTGATGAG
CTCCTCTCCCTTAAAATTAATTTTTAAACAGAGCAACAAAAACTAAGTGTTACCTTGGAACTGCTTCCGC
CGGTACCTCCACTGCCACCGCTAGTACTGCCGGCCGAGCCTGCTTTTTTGTACAAAGTTGGCATTATAAA
AAAGCATTGCTCATCAATTTGTTGCAACGAACAGGTCACTATCAGTCAAAATAAAATCATTATTTGGGGC
CCGAGCTTAAGACTGGCCGTCGTTTTACAACGTCGTGACTGGGAAAACATCCATGCTAGCGTTAACGCGA
GAGTAGGGAACTGCCAGGCATCAAATAAAACGAAAGGCTCAGTCGGAAGACTGGGCCTTTCGTTTTATCT
GTTGTTTGTCGGTGAACGCTCTCCTGAGTAGGACAAATCCGCCGGGAGCGGATTTGAACGTTGTGAAGCA
ACGGCCCGGAGGGTGGCGGGCAGGACGCCCGCCATAAACTGCCAGGCATCAAACTAAGCAGAAGGCCATC
CTGACGGATGGCCTTTTTGCGTTTCTACAAACTCTTCCTGGCTAGCGGTACGCGTATTAATTGCGTTGCG
CTCACTGCCCGCTTTCCAGTCGGGAAACCTGTCGTGCCAGCTGCATTAATGAATCGGCCAACGCGCGGGG
AGAGGCGGTTTGCGTATTGGGCGCTCTTCCGCTTCCTCGCTCACTGACTCGCTGCGCTCGGTCGTTCGGC
TGCGGCGAGCGGTATCAGCTCACTCAAAGGCGGTAATACGGTTATCCACAGAATCAGGGGATAACGCAGG
AAAG
Features (pLannotate 1.2.2; 15 found; start..end, strand, type, name):
     63..651     -  rep_origin     ori: high-copy-number ColE1/pMB1/pBR322/pUC origin of replication
    798..1607    -  CDS            KanR: aminoglycoside phosphotransferase; aph(3')-Ia; confers resistance to kanamycin in bacteria or G418 (Geneticin®) in eukaryotes
   1741..1759    +  promoter       T7 promoter: promoter for bacteriophage T7 RNA polymerase
   1777..1876    +  protein_bind   attL2: mutant version of attL; recombination site for the Gateway® LR reaction LR Clonase™
   1923..2129    -  CDS            TagRFP-T (fragment): TagRFP-T is a basic (constitutively fluorescent) red fluorescent protein published in 2008, derived from Entacmaea quadricolor. It has low acid sensitivity.
   3032..3229    -  CDS            TagRFP (fragment): TagRFP is a basic (constitutively fluorescent) red fluorescent protein published in 2007, derived from Entacmaea quadricolor. It has very low acid sensitivity.
   4173..4337    -  CDS            secBFP2 (fragment): secBFP2 is a basic (constitutively fluorescent) blue fluorescent protein published in 2013, derived from Entacmaea quadricolor.
   4406..4426    -  promoter       LEU2 promoter (fragment): S. cerevisiae LEU2
   4614..4634    -  promoter       LEU2 promoter (fragment): S. cerevisiae LEU2
   5245..5472    -  CDS            rsTagRFP (fragment): rsTagRFP is a photoswitchable red fluorescent protein published in 2012, derived from Entacmaea quadricolor. It has high acid sensitivity.
   5567..5666    -  protein_bind   attL1: mutant version of attL; recombination site for the Gateway® LR reaction LR Clonase™
   5682..5718    +  CDS            lacZα (fragment): LacZα fragment of β-galactosidase; lacZ fragment
   5765..5808    -  terminator     rrnB T1 terminator: Escherichia coli rrnB; transcription terminator T1 from the E. coli rrnB gene
   5940..5967    +  terminator     rrnB T2 terminator: transcription terminator T2 from the E. coli rrnB gene
   6022..6114    -  CDS            lacI (fragment): lac repressor; lacI; The lac repressor binds to the lac operator to inhibit transcription in E. coli. This inhibition can be relieved by adding lactose or isopropyl-β-D-thiogalactopyranoside (IPTG).
