>Addgene plasmid #159857 | pCFJ2437 - [1-2] ENTR - Fluor - ce-tagRFP-T(PATCs(900bp), NLS, no_atg, no stop) | addgene full sequence | sequence record 318022 | Addgene NGS Result
GTAAAACGACGGCCAGTCTTAAGCTCGGGCCCCAAATAATGATTTTATTTTGACTGATAGTGACCTGTTC
GTTGCAACAAATTGATGAGCAATGCTTTTTTATAATGCCAACTTTGTACAAAAAAGCAGGCTCGGCCGGC
AGTACTAGCGGTGGCAGTGGAGGTACCGGCGGAAGCAGTTCCAAGGTAACACTTAGTTTTTGTTGCTCTG
TTTAAAAATTAATTTTAAGGGAGAGGAGCTCATCAAGGAGAACATGCACATGAAGCTCTACATGGAGGGA
ACCGTCAACAACCACCACTTCAAGTGCACCTCCGAGGGAGAGGGAAAGCCATACGAGGGAACCCAAACCA
TGCGTATCAAGGTCGTCGAGGGAGGACCACTCCCATTCGCCTTCGACATCCTCGCCACCTCCTTCATGTA
CGGATCGCGTACCTTCATCAACCACACCCAAGGTAAGTTTTCTGTTTTATTTACTTGTTTCTGAGAATTG
GGATTTTTAGCTGAAAAATTGGATTTTAAGATGAAAAATTGAAATTTTCAACTAAAAATTTCAATTTTTA
GCTGAAAAGTTAAATTTTTAGCTAAAGAGTGGGATTTTTAGTTGAAAAATCGAGATTTCTAGCTAAAAAG
TATGATTTTTAGCTGAAAGATTGGAATTTTAAGCAGAAAAAATTGTATTTTTAGCTGATAAATCAAATTT
TAAGCGGAAAAATTTGAATTTTTAGCTAAAAAATTCCATTTTCAACTAAAAATCGTGATTTTTAGCTTTA
AAAATTGGATTTTTAGCTGAAAAATCGGATTTTTAGCTGAAAATTGAAATTTTTTAGTTAAAAAGTGAGA
TTTTTTAACAGAAAAGTGAGATTTTTAGTTAAAAAATAATATTTTTAGCTAAAAAATACAATTTTCAACT
AAAGATCGTGATTTTTAGCTTTAAAAATTGGATTTTTAGCTAAAAAATCGGATTTTTAGCTGAAAATTGA
AATTTTTTAGTTAAAAAGTGGGATTTTAAGATGAAAAGTGAGATTTTTTAGCTGAAAAGTGAGATTTTCA
GCTAAAAAATACAATTTTCAACTGAAAAATTGGGATTTTTAGCTTTAAAAATTGGATTTTCAGCTTTAAA
AATTGGATTTTTAGCTGAAAAGTGAGATTTTTAGTTGAAAAATTGAAATGTTTAGCTGAAAAATTGGAAT
TTTTAAGTAAAAAAGTGGGATTTTAAGATGAAAAGTGAGATGTTTTTAGCTGAAAAGTGAGATTTTTAGC
TAAAAAATACAATTTTCAACTGAAAAATTGGGATTTTTAGCTCAAAAGTGGGACGAAAGACGAAAAAAAA
AATCGATTTTTTACCAAAAATTAGATTTTCAGGAATCCCAGACTTCTTCAAGCAATCCTTCCCAGAGGGA
TTCACCTGGGAGCGTGTCACCACCTACGAGGACGGAGGAGTCCTCACCGCCACCCAAGACACCTCCCTCC
AAGACGGATGCCTCATCTACAACGTCAAGGTAAGTTATGTACGCGATTTCTCGGCGAAAAAATGGACTTT
TTTGCTCAAAAACTGAATTTTTCAGCTTTTTTTGCACTGAAAATGCTGAAAATTGGTTTTTTTGCTGAAA
ATTCACCGAAAAAAGCTGAAAATATTGCAGAAATCGACGAAAAATGCCTTTTTTGCTGAAATTTCAGCCA
GAAAATTGTTCAGAATCGCAATTTCCTGCCAAAATCGACGTTTTTCGGCGAAAATTGGTAGATTTTGAAC
CGAAAATTGTGAAAAATGGACTTTTTTGCTCAAAAACAGACTTTTTGAGCTTTTTTCACACTGAAAATGG
TGGAAAATTGGATTTTCCAGCAGAAAATTCGGAAATTTTCAATTTTTGGCGGAAATTTGACGAAAAATAT
ATGAAAAACACCGATTTTTGTCTGAAAAAGTTCAAAAGCCGAAAAATTGGCCAAAAATCTCCAAAATCGG
ACTTTTCTGGCGTTTTTCGTGGAAAAATTGAAATTTTTTTGAAAAATTGAGCAAAAATCGCCGAAAAACC
GCTAAAAAAACTGCCGAAATTGGCAATTTTGAGCTTAAAAAAACTTGAAAAATGCTCAAAATTACCCAAT
TTTCACCGGAAATTGAGCTAAAATCGTCGAAAAAGACTGAATTTTCAATTTTTAGCTGAAAATCTGCCTA
TTTTCGGCTAAAATTGCTTTAAAAACATTAAAATTCAAATTTTTTGGCTAAAAATACTCAGATTGCCCTT
TTTTTTCTCCAAAAATGACAAAAAAAAAATCAATCAGAAAAATGCGATTTTTTTTACAAAAATTGGCTTC
AAAACGTCTAAATTCTCCCTAATTTTTGCTGCTGAAAATTGTGCAAAAATCACCGAAAAATGACGATTTT
AGGCTGAAAATCTTCAAAAAAAGCTCAAAATTCCCCACTTTTCACCGGAAAAAGACGAAAAAAGCTCCAA
ATTTATCGATTAACATTTTCAGATCCGTGGAGTCAACTTCCCATCCAACGGACCAGTCATGCAAAAGAAG
ACCCTCGGATGGGAGGCCAACACCGAGATGCTCTACCCAGCCGACGGAGGACTGGAGGGACGTACCGACA
TGGCCCTCAAGCTCGTCGGAGGAGGACACCTCATCTGCAACTTCAAGACCACCTACCGTTCCAAGAAGCC
AGCCAAGGTAAGTTCTTTTTTTTGCTCGTTTTTGAGTGAAAAATTGATGGAATTCACAAAAAATGGCCAA
AGAATCCTCAAAATTGGCCGAAAATTCTGAAAAATGACCTAAAAATCACCGAAAAACGGCCAAAAATTAT
CTGAAAATCGCCGAAAATCTCAAATTTTGAGGAAATTCCCGCTAAAAATTAATAAAAATCACCGAAAAAA
GGCCAAAAATTACCTAATAAAGGCCGAAAATCGCCTAAAAAGGCCAAAAATTCTGAAAAATGGCCAAATT
TCAATTTTTCACACACAAAAAATCCCTGAATTTTCTATTTTTACTCGAAAAACTGTGGATTTACGGGGGT
AAAAATTCAGTTTTTAGTGCTATTTCACAAGAAAAACACAGCATTTTCGACAAAAACTCCGATTTTTAAG
CCAAAAATTTGAGGTTTTTAGTTTTTTACGTGAAAACCTGAACTTTTTGCCAAAAAAACACTTTTTTTTA
GACTAAAAATCAATTTTCGATCAAAAATCACTAATTTTGCCTGAAAAAATATAGATTTTTCCACTTTTTC
ACTGAAAAAAAACTGGATTTTCACTAGAAAATCAAGTTGTTTTTAGACCAAAAATTTTATTTTTCCGCTG
AAAATTATCGTTTTTCAGTCAATTTTCAGCTAAAAATCCCTGAAATTCTGGATTTTCAGCCAAAAAACTC
GAAATTTTCCAAAAAAACCCCGTTTAAAAATGAGTTTAGACTGAAAATTCCGATTTTTGAGCCAAAAATT
TGATTTTTAATCGAAAAAAATTGGATTTTCAACCAAAAAATCAGTTTTTCAGTGATTTTTAGAGTAAAAA
TCACTGATTTTAACACAAAATTCCAGTTTTTCGTGATTTTTCACTAGAAAATCCCGATTTTTCCCCAAAA
AATCCATTTTTCCGACTAAAAATCCCCAAAGTAATTTTCAGAACCTCAAGATGCCAGGAGTCTACTACGT
CGACCACCGTCTGGAGCGTATCAAGGAGGCCGACAAGGAGACGTACGTCGAGCAACACGAGGTCGCCGTC
GCCCGTTACTGCGACCTCCCATCCAAGCTCGGACACAAGCTCAACGGAATGGACGAGCTCTACAAGGGTG
GCACAGGAGGAACGGGCGGTAGTGGAGGCACTGGTGCCGGCAACCCAGCTTTCTTGTACAAAGTTGGCAT
TATAAGAAAGCATTGCTTATCAATTTGTTGCAACGAACAGGTCACTATCAGTCAAAATAAAATCATTATT
TGCCATCCAGCTGATATCCCCTATAGTGAGTCGTATTACATGGTCATAGCTGTTTCCTGGCAGCTCTGGC
CCGTGTCTCAAAATCTCTGATGTTACATTGCACAAGATAAAAATATATCATCATGAACAATAAAACTGTC
TGCTTACATAAACAGTAATACAAGGGGTGTTATGAGCCATATTCAACGGGAAACGTCGAGGCCGCGATTA
AATTCCAACATGGATGCTGATTTATATGGGTATAAATGGGCTCGCGATAATGTCGGGCAATCAGGTGCGA
CAATCTATCGCTTGTATGGGAAGCCCGATGCGCCAGAGTTGTTTCTGAAACATGGCAAAGGTAGCGTTGC
CAATGATGTTACAGATGAGATGGTCAGACTAAACTGGCTGACGGAATTTATGCCTCTTCCGACCATCAAG
CATTTTATCCGTACTCCTGATGATGCATGGTTACTCACCACTGCGATCCCCGGAAAAACAGCATTCCAGG
TATTAGAAGAATATCCTGATTCAGGTGAAAATATTGTTGATGCGCTGGCAGTGTTCCTGCGCCGGTTGCA
TTCGATTCCTGTTTGTAATTGTCCTTTTAACAGCGATCGCGTATTTCGCCTCGCTCAGGCGCAATCACGA
ATGAATAACGGTTTGGTTGATGCGAGTGATTTTGATGACGAGCGTAATGGCTGGCCTGTTGAACAAGTCT
GGAAAGAAATGCATAAACTTTTGCCATTCTCACCGGATTCAGTCGTCACTCATGGTGATTTCTCACTTGA
TAACCTTATTTTTGACGAGGGGAAATTAATAGGTTGTATTGATGTTGGACGAGTCGGAATCGCAGACCGA
TACCAGGATCTTGCCATCCTATGGAACTGCCTCGGTGAGTTTTCTCCTTCATTACAGAAACGGCTTTTTC
AAAAATATGGTATTGATAATCCTGATATGAATAAATTGCAGTTTCATTTGATGCTCGATGAGTTTTTCTA
ATCAGAATTGGTTAATTGGTTGTAACACTGGCAGAGCATTACGCTGACTTGACGGGACGGCGCAAGCTCA
TGACCAAAATCCCTTAACGTGAGTTACGCGTCGTTCCACTGAGCGTCAGACCCCGTAGAAAAGATCAAAG
GATCTTCTTGAGATCCTTTTTTTCTGCGCGTAATCTGCTGCTTGCAAACAAAAAAACCACCGCTACCAGC
GGTGGTTTGTTTGCCGGATCAAGAGCTACCAACTCTTTTTCCGAAGGTAACTGGCTTCAGCAGAGCGCAG
ATACCAAATACTGTTCTTCTAGTGTAGCCGTAGTTAGGCCACCACTTCAAGAACTCTGTAGCACCGCCTA
CATACCTCGCTCTGCTAATCCTGTTACCAGTGGCTGCTGCCAGTGGCGATAAGTCGTGTCTTACCGGGTT
GGACTCAAGACGATAGTTACCGGATAAGGCGCAGCGGTCGGGCTGAACGGGGGGTTCGTGCACACAGCCC
AGCTTGGAGCGAACGACCTACACCGAACTGAGATACCTACAGCGTGAGCTATGAGAAAGCGCCACGCTTC
CCGAAGGGAGAAAGGCGGACAGGTATCCGGTAAGCGGCAGGGTCGGAACAGGAGAGCGCACGAGGGAGCT
TCCAGGGGGAAACGCCTGGTATCTTTATAGTCCTGTCGGGTTTCGCCACCTCTGACTTGAGCGTCGATTT
TTGTGATGCTCGTCAGGGGGGCGGAGCCTATGGAAAAACGCCAGCAACGCGGCCTTTTTACGGTTCCTGG
CCTTTTGCTGGCCTTTTGCTCACATGTTCTTTCCTGCGTTATCCCCTGATTCTGTGGATAACCGTATTAC
CGCCTTTGAGTGAGCTGATACCGCTCGCCGCAGCCGAACGACCGAGCGCAGCGAGTCAGTGAGCGAGGAA
GCGGAAGAGCGCCCAATACGCAAACCGCCTCTCCCCGCGCGTTGGCCGATTCATTAATGCAGCTGGCACG
ACAGGTTTCCCGACTGGAAAGCGGGCAGTGAGCGCAACGCAATTAATACGCGTACCGCTAGCCAGGAAGA
GTTTGTAGAAACGCAAAAAGGCCATCCGTCAGGATGGCCTTCTGCTTAGTTTGATGCCTGGCAGTTTATG
GCGGGCGTCCTGCCCGCCACCCTCCGGGCCGTTGCTTCACAACGTTCAAATCCGCTCCCGGCGGATTTGT
CCTACTCAGGAGAGCGTTCACCGACAAACAACAGATAAAACGAAAGGCCCAGTCTTCCGACTGAGCCTTT
CGTTTTATTTGATGCCTGGCAGTTCCCTACTCTCGCGTTAACGCTAGCATGGATGTTTTCCCAGTCACGA
CGTT
Features (pLannotate 1.2.2; 15 found; start..end, strand, type, name):
     33..132     +  protein_bind   attL1: mutant version of attL; recombination site for the Gateway® LR reaction LR Clonase™
    227..454     +  CDS            rsTagRFP (fragment): rsTagRFP is a photoswitchable red fluorescent protein published in 2012, derived from Entacmaea quadricolor. It has high acid sensitivity.
   1065..1085    +  promoter       LEU2 promoter (fragment): S. cerevisiae LEU2
   1273..1293    +  promoter       LEU2 promoter (fragment): S. cerevisiae LEU2
   1362..1526    +  CDS            secBFP2 (fragment): secBFP2 is a basic (constitutively fluorescent) blue fluorescent protein published in 2013, derived from Entacmaea quadricolor.
   2470..2667    +  CDS            TagRFP (fragment): TagRFP is a basic (constitutively fluorescent) red fluorescent protein published in 2007, derived from Entacmaea quadricolor. It has very low acid sensitivity.
   3570..3776    +  CDS            TagRFP-T (fragment): TagRFP-T is a basic (constitutively fluorescent) red fluorescent protein published in 2008, derived from Entacmaea quadricolor. It has low acid sensitivity.
   3823..3922    -  protein_bind   attL2: mutant version of attL; recombination site for the Gateway® LR reaction LR Clonase™
   3940..3958    -  promoter       T7 promoter: promoter for bacteriophage T7 RNA polymerase
   4092..4901    +  CDS            KanR: aminoglycoside phosphotransferase; aph(3')-Ia; confers resistance to kanamycin in bacteria or G418 (Geneticin®) in eukaryotes
   5048..5636    +  rep_origin     ori: high-copy-number ColE1/pMB1/pBR322/pUC origin of replication
   5819..5911    +  CDS            lacI (fragment): lac repressor; lacI; The lac repressor binds to the lac operator to inhibit transcription in E. coli. This inhibition can be relieved by adding lactose or isopropyl-β-D-thiogalactopyranoside (IPTG).
   5966..5993    -  terminator     rrnB T2 terminator: transcription terminator T2 from the E. coli rrnB gene
   6125..6168    +  terminator     rrnB T1 terminator: Escherichia coli rrnB; transcription terminator T1 from the E. coli rrnB gene
   6215..17      -  CDS            lacZα (fragment) (across the origin): LacZα fragment of β-galactosidase; lacZ fragment
