[The description below was written by a language model from this plasmid's Addgene catalogue record and pLannotate feature annotations shown in this document.]
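Description:
pCFJ2437 is a Gateway entry clone built in the pDONR221 backbone, intended as the middle ("[1-2]") module in three-fragment Gateway assembly of C. elegans expression constructs. It is maintained in E. coli as a high-copy plasmid through a ColE1/pUC-type origin and selected with kanamycin via the aph(3')-Ia KanR gene. The remaining backbone annotations are standard pDONR elements: rrnB T1 and T2 terminators that insulate the cloning site from upstream transcription, a T7 promoter next to attL2, and short lacZα and lacI remnants. The two 6,234 nt sequence records (depositor and sequencing result) carry the same set of features in opposite orientations and appear to agree.

The payload, flanked by attL1 and attL2, is a worm-adapted ("ce") tagRFP-T red fluorescent protein carrying a nuclear localization signal. Four separate coding fragments match TagRFP-family proteins and are spaced roughly 900 bp apart. This fits a fluorophore coding sequence split into exons by three large introns, which the name indicates contain about 900 bp of PATCs (periodic A/T clusters). The tiny "LEU2 promoter" hits inside one of these gaps are probably spurious matches to AT-rich intron sequence. The associated publication concerns design rules that reduce germline silencing of transgenes in simple extrachromosomal arrays, and the PATC introns are presumably included for that purpose.

The cassette lacks both a start codon and a stop codon and carries no promoter or 3' UTR of its own. These must come from the flanking entry clones, so that an LR reaction yields an in-frame, nuclear-localized red fusion or reporter for expression in worms.
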