Addgene plasmid #159857: pCFJ2437 - [1-2] ENTR - Fluor - ce-tagRFP-T(PATCs(900bp), NLS, no_atg, no stop)
Purpose: Three-fragment Gateway compatible flourophore for expression in C. elegans
Depositing lab: Christian Froekjaer-Jensen. Depositing organization: King Abdullah University of Science and Technology (KAUST). Publication: Engineering rules that minimize germline silencing of transgenes in simple extrachromosomal arrays in C. elegans. Aljohani MD, El Mouridi S, Priyadarshini M, Vargas-Velazquez AM, Frokjaer-Jensen C. Nat Commun. 2020 Dec 9;11(1):6300. doi: 10.1038/s41467-020-19898-0. PubMed 33298957.
Backbone
  Vector backbone: pDONR221
  Vector type: Worm Expression
Growth in bacteria
  Bacterial resistance: Kanamycin, 50 μg/mL
  Growth temperature: 37°C
  Growth strain: DH5alpha
  Copy number: High Copy
Gene/Insert
  Gene/Insert name: [1-2] ENTR - Fluor - ce-tagRFP-T(PATCs(900bp), NLS, no_atg, no stop)
  Species: C. elegans (nematode)
  Mutation: Not applicable
  Cloning method: Gateway Cloning
Terms and licenses: Academic/Nonprofit Terms; Industry Terms: Not Available to Industry
Depositor comments: See www.wormbuilder.org for more information.
How to cite: pCFJ2437 - [1-2] ENTR - Fluor - ce-tagRFP-T(PATCs(900bp), NLS, no_atg, no stop) was a gift from Christian Froekjaer-Jensen (Addgene plasmid # 159857 ; http://n2t.net/addgene:159857 ; RRID:Addgene_159857)
